Addgene plasmid #86233: pEN113 - pCAGGS-Tir1-V5-BpA-Frt-PGK-EM7-NeoR-bpA-Frt-Rosa26
Purpose: Targeting vector to introduce an osTir1 expressing cassette at the mouse Rosa26 locus using Neomycine selection. Auxin-inducible degron system.
Depositing lab: Benoit Bruneau. Depositing organization: J. David Gladstone Institutes. Publication: Targeted Degradation of CTCF Decouples Local Insulation of Chromosome Domains from Genomic Compartmentalization. Nora EP, Goloborodko A, Valton AL, Gibcus JH, Uebersohn A, Abdennur N, Dekker J, Mirny LA, Bruneau BG. Cell. 2017 May 18;169(5):930-944.e22. doi: 10.1016/j.cell.2017.05.004. PubMed 28525758.
Backbone
  Vector backbone: pFNF (Addgene #22687)
  Vector type: Mammalian Expression, Mouse Targeting
  Selectable markers: Neomycin (select with G418)
Growth in bacteria
  Bacterial resistance: Ampicillin, 100 μg/mL
  Growth temperature: 37°C
  Growth strain: DH5alpha
  Copy number: High Copy
Gene/Insert
  Gene/Insert name: osTir1 (alt name: Transport inhibitor response 1 protein from Oryza sativa, mammalian codon optimized)
  Species: H. sapiens (human), M. musculus (mouse); Oryza sativa
  Tag / fusion protein: V5 tag (C terminal on insert)
Terms and licenses: Academic/Nonprofit Terms; Industry Terms: Not Available to Industry
How to cite: pEN113 - pCAGGS-Tir1-V5-BpA-Frt-PGK-EM7-NeoR-bpA-Frt-Rosa26 was a gift from Benoit Bruneau (Addgene plasmid # 86233 ; http://n2t.net/addgene:86233 ; RRID:Addgene_86233)
