[The description below was written by a language model from this plasmid's Addgene catalogue record and pLannotate feature annotations shown in this document.]
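Description:
pEN113 is a mouse gene-targeting vector built on the pFNF backbone. It is designed to insert a constitutive osTir1 expression cassette into the Rosa26 locus by homologous recombination. In bacteria it propagates as a high-copy plasmid from a ColE1/pUC-type origin with ampicillin selection (AmpR). It also carries an f1 origin and pBluescript-derived remnants, including T3 and T7 promoters, lac promoter/operator elements and a lacZα fragment.

The payload is flanked by two homology arms of roughly 0.8 kb each, derived from intron 1 of mouse Rosa26. The first unit is a CAGGS promoter (CMV enhancer, chicken β-actin promoter and chimeric β-actin/β-globin intron) driving a mammalian codon-optimized Oryza sativa TIR1 coding sequence. The catalogue entry lists a C-terminal V5 tag, which the automated feature table does not annotate separately. This unit is terminated by a rabbit β-globin polyadenylation signal, and the short HBB fragments annotated around the coding sequence most likely reflect β-globin sequence from the expression cassette. Downstream lies a selection cassette bracketed by two minimal FRT sites. In it, tandem PGK and EM7 promoters drive NeoR/KanR with a bGH poly(A) signal, giving G418 resistance in mammalian cells and potentially kanamycin resistance in E. coli. FLP recombinase can excise this marker after targeted clones are isolated.

The construct is used to set up the auxin-inducible degron system in mouse cells. TIR1 is the plant F-box auxin receptor, and when auxin is added it directs degron-tagged proteins to ubiquitin-mediated degradation. Expression from the permissive Rosa26 site provides a stable parental line for rapid, inducible depletion of tagged target proteins. The sequence record is labelled as a partial NGS result.
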