Features (pLannotate 1.2.2; 32 found; start..end, strand, type, name):
      1..380     +  enhancer       CMV enhancer: human cytomegalovirus immediate early enhancer
    382..657     +  promoter       chicken β-actin promoter: No description available
    658..1674    +  intron         chimeric intron: chimera between introns from chicken β-actin and rabbit β-globin
   1672..1749    +  CDS            HBB (fragment): HBB_LEPEU - Experimental evidence at protein level: Swiss-Prot protein existence level 1. Involved in oxygen transport from the lung to the various peripheral tissues. From Lepus europaeus (European hare).
   1760..3484    +  CDS            TIR1B_ORYSJ: Experimental evidence at transcript level: Swiss-Prot protein existence level 2. From Oryza sativa subsp. japonica (Rice).
   3543..3611    +  CDS            HBB (fragment): HBB_PONPY - Experimental evidence at transcript level: Swiss-Prot protein existence level 2. Involved in oxygen transport from the lung to the various peripheral tissues. From Pongo pygmaeus (Bornean orangutan).
   3682..3737    +  polyA_signal   β-globin poly(A) signal: rabbit β-globin polyadenylation signal (Gil and Proudfoot, 1987)
   4122..4138    -  protein_bind   lac operator: The lac repressor binds to the lac operator to inhibit transcription in E. coli. This inhibition can be relieved by adding lactose or isopropyl-β-D-thiogalactopyranoside (IPTG). lac repressor encoded by lacI
   4146..4176    -  promoter       lac promoter: promoter for the E. coli lac operon
   4191..4212    -  protein_bind   CAP binding site: CAP binding activates transcription in the presence of cAMP. E. coli catabolite activator protein
   4225..4264    -  CDS            lacI (fragment): lac repressor; lacI; The lac repressor binds to the lac operator to inhibit transcription in E. coli. This inhibition can be relieved by adding lactose or isopropyl-β-D-thiogalactopyranoside (IPTG).
   4276..4309    +  protein_bind   FRT (minimal): supports FLP-mediated excision but not integration (Turan and Bode, 2011) FLP recombinase from the Saccharomyces cerevisiae 2μ plasmid
   4373..4872    +  promoter       PGK promoter: mouse phosphoglycerate kinase 1 promoter
   4884..4931    +  promoter       EM7 promoter: synthetic bacterial promoter&nbsp
   4950..5753    +  CDS            NeoR/KanR: aminoglycoside phosphotransferase from Tn5; aph(3')-II (or nptII); confers resistance to neomycin, kanamycin, and G418 (Geneticin®)
   5791..6015    +  polyA_signal   bGH poly(A) signal: bovine growth hormone polyadenylation signal
   6019..6040    +  promoter       SV40 promoter (fragment): SV40 enhancer and early promoter
   6070..6103    +  protein_bind   FRT (minimal): supports FLP-mediated excision but not integration (Turan and Bode, 2011) FLP recombinase from the Saccharomyces cerevisiae 2μ plasmid
   6128..6892    -  misc_feature   Rosa26 left arm: left homology arm from intron 1 of the mouse Rosa26 gene (Soriano, 1999)
   6893..6916    -  misc_feature   MCS (fragment): pBluescript multiple cloning site
   6929..6947    -  promoter       T3 promoter: promoter for bacteriophage T3 RNA polymerase
   6992..7008    -  protein_bind   lac operator: The lac repressor binds to the lac operator to inhibit transcription in E. coli. This inhibition can be relieved by adding lactose or isopropyl-β-D-thiogalactopyranoside (IPTG). lac repressor encoded by lacI
   7016..7046    -  promoter       lac promoter: promoter for the E. coli lac operon
   7061..7082    -  protein_bind   CAP binding site: CAP binding activates transcription in the presence of cAMP. E. coli catabolite activator protein
   7095..7187    -  CDS            lacI (fragment): lac repressor; lacI; The lac repressor binds to the lac operator to inhibit transcription in E. coli. This inhibition can be relieved by adding lactose or isopropyl-β-D-thiogalactopyranoside (IPTG).
   7370..7958    -  rep_origin     ori: high-copy-number ColE1/pMB1/pBR322/pUC origin of replication
   8129..8989    -  CDS            AmpR: β-lactamase; bla; confers resistance to ampicillin, carbenicillin, and related antibiotics
   8990..9094    -  promoter       AmpR promoter: bla
   9147..9575    -  rep_origin     f1 ori (sequence partly withheld): f1 bacteriophage origin of replication; arrow indicates direction of (+) strand synthesis
   9580..9737    -  CDS            lacZα (fragment): LacZα fragment of β-galactosidase; lacZ fragment
   9740..9758    +  promoter       T7 promoter: promoter for bacteriophage T7 RNA polymerase
   9773..10554   -  misc_feature   Rosa26 right arm: right homology arm from intron 1 of the mouse Rosa26 gene (Soriano, 1999)
>Addgene plasmid #86233 | pEN113 - pCAGGS-Tir1-V5-BpA-Frt-PGK-EM7-NeoR-bpA-Frt-Rosa26 | addgene full sequence | sequence record 177753 | Addgene Partial NGS Result
GACATTGATTATTGACTAGTTATTAATAGTAATCAATTACGGGGTCATTAGTTCATAGCCCATATATGGA
GTTCCGCGTTACATAACTTACGGTAAATGGCCCGCCTGGCTGACCGCCCAACGACCCCCGCCCATTGACG
TCAATAATGACGTATGTTCCCATAGTAACGCCAATAGGGACTTTCCATTGACGTCAATGGGTGGAGTATT
TACGGTAAACTGCCCACTTGGCAGTACATCAAGTGTATCATATGCCAAGTACGCCCCCTATTGACGTCAA
TGACGGTAAATGGCCCGCCTGGCATTATGCCCAGTACATGACCTTATGGGACTTTCCTACTTGGCAGTAC
ATCTACGTATTAGTCATCGCTATTACCATGGTCGAGGTGAGCCCCACGTTCTGCTTCACTCTCCCCATCT
CCCCCCCCTCCCCACCCCCAATTTTGTATTTATTTATTTTTTAATTATTTTGTGCAGCGATGGGGGCGGG
GGGGGGGGGGGCGCGCGCCAGGCGGGGCGGGGCGGGGCGAGGGGCGGGGCGGGGCGAGGCGGAGAGGTGC
GGCGGCAGCCAATCAGAGCGGCGCGCTCCGAAAGTTTCCTTTTATGGCGAGGCGGCGGCGGCGGCGGCCC
TATAAAAAGCGAAGCGCGCGGCGGGCGGGAGTCGCTGCGCGCTGCCTTCGCCCCGTGCCCCGCTCCGCCG
CCGCCTCGCGCCGCCCGCCCCGGCTCTGACTGACCGCGTTACTCCCACAGGTGAGCGGGCGGGACGGCCC
TTCTCCTCCGGGCTGTAATTAGCGCTTGGTTTAATGACGGCTTGTTTCTTTTCTGTGGCTGCGTGAAAGC
CTTGAGGGGCTCCGGGAGGGCCCTTTGTGCGGGGGGAGCGGCTCGGGGGGTGCGTGCGTGTGTGTGTGCG
TGGGGAGCGCCGCGTGCGGCTCCGCGCTGCCCGGCGGCTGTGAGCGCTGCGGGCGCGGCGCGGGGCTTTG
TGCGCTCCGCAGTGTGCGCGAGGGGAGCGCGGCCGGGGGCGGTGCCCCGCGGTGCGGGGGGGGCTGCGAG
GGGAACAAAGGCTGCGTGCGGGGTGTGTGCGTGGGGGGGTGAGCAGGGGGTGTGGGCGCGTCGGTCGGGC
TGCAACCCCCCCTGCACCCCCCTCCCCGAGTTGCTGAGCACGGCCCGGCTTCGGGTGCGGGGCTCCGTAC
GGGGCGTGGCGCGGGGCTCGCCGTGCCGGGCGGGGGGTGGCGGCAGGTGGGGGTGCCGGGCGGGGCGGGG
CCGCCTCGGGCCGGGGAGGGCTCGGGGGAGGGGCGCGGCGGCCCCCGGAGCGCCGGCGGCTGTCGAGGCG
CGGCGAGCCGCAGCCATTGCCTTTTATGGTAATCGTGCGAGAGGGCGCAGGGACTTCCTTTGTCCCAAAT
CTGTGCGGAGCCGAAATCTGGGAGGCGCCGCCGCACCCCCTCTAGCGGGCGCGGGGCGAAGCGGTGCGGC
GCCGGCAGGAAGGAAATGGGCGGGGAGGGCCTTCGTGCGTCGCCGCGCCGCCGTCCCCTTCTCCCTCTCC
AGCCTCGGGGCTGTCCGCGGGGGGACGGCTGCCTTCGGGGGGGACGGGGCAGGGCGGGGTTCGGCTTCTG
GCGTGTGACCGGCGGCTCTAGAGCCTCTGCTAACCATGTTCATGCCTTCTTCTTTTTCCTACAGCTCCTG
GGCAACGTGCTGGTTATTGTGCTGTCTCATCATTTTGGCAAAGAATTCCTCGAGAATTCTCACGCGTCTG
CAGGATATCATGACATACTTCCCTGAGGAGGTGGTCGAACATATTTTCTCATTCCTTCCCGCCCAACGAG
ATAGGAATACCGTGTCCCTGGTGTGCAAGGTCTGGTATGAGATCGAACGCTTGAGCCGCAGAGGTGTTTT
TGTGGGTAATTGTTATGCCGTACGAGCCGGGCGAGTGGCCGCCCGGTTCCCGAACGTCAGGGCCCTTACA
GTGAAGGGCAAGCCTCACTTTGCCGACTTCAATTTGGTGCCTCCGGACTGGGGCGGCTACGCCGGGCCCT
GGATCGAGGCCGCTGCGCGCGGGTGTCATGGTCTGGAAGAACTCAGGATGAAAAGGATGGTGGTGTCAGA
CGAGTCACTGGAACTGCTTGCCCGCAGCTTCCCCCGATTCCGCGCCCTGGTGCTGATCAGCTGTGAAGGA
TTTAGCACCGACGGTCTGGCTGCTGTAGCTAGCCATTGTAAACTGCTGCGAGAACTGGACCTGCAGGAAA
ATGAGGTAGAGGATAGGGGACCTCGGTGGCTGAGCTGTTTCCCGGATAGCTGCACTAGCCTGGTGAGCTT
GAATTTCGCTTGTATCAAGGGCGAAGTGAATGCCGGGAGTTTGGAGAGACTCGTTTCCCGATCCCCCAAC
CTGAGATCTCTGCGGCTGAACAGATCCGTTTCTGTGGACACGCTCGCCAAGATTTTGCTCCGGACTCCCA
ACCTGGAGGATCTGGGGACCGGAAATCTGACCGATGATTTCCAGACAGAGAGCTACTTTAAGCTCACTAG
TGCTCTGGAAAAATGCAAAATGCTTAGGTCACTGAGCGGGTTTTGGGACGCTAGCCCTGTCTGCCTGTCT
TTTATCTATCCCCTGTGTGCACAGTTGACCGGACTTAATCTGAGTTACGCTCCAACCCTCGACGCTAGTG
ACCTTACTAAGATGATCAGCCGCTGCGTGAAGCTCCAAAGGCTCTGGGTACTGGATTGTATTTCAGACAA
GGGACTGCAAGTTGTGGCCTCCTCCTGCAAAGATCTGCAGGAGCTGAGGGTGTTCCCTTCAGATTTCTAT
GTGGCCGGATACAGCGCAGTCACCGAGGAGGGATTGGTAGCAGTGTCCCTGGGGTGCCCCAAACTCAATA
GTTTGCTGTACTTCTGTCATCAGATGACCAATGCTGCCCTTGTTACCGTTGCCAAAAACTGTCCAAACTT
CACAAGGTTTAGACTGTGCATCTTGGAGCCCGGTAAGCCCGACGTCGTAACGTCACAGCCACTGGACGAA
GGGTTCGGTGCCATAGTACGCGAATGTAAGGGTCTCCAGCGGCTGAGCATATCCGGCCTGCTGACTGACA
AAGTGTTCATGTATATTGGGAAGTACGCCAAGCAGCTGGAAATGCTGTCAATCGCATTCGCCGGAGATTC
AGATAAAGGGATGATGCACGTGATGAACGGGTGCAAGAACCTGAGAAAACTCGAAATTCGCGATTCCCCT
TTTGGGGACGCCGCACTGCTGGGCAATTTCGCCCGGTACGAGACGATGAGGTCACTTTGGATGTCAAGCT
GCAACGTGACCCTCAAGGGATGCCAAGTCCTGGCTAGTAAAATGCCAATGCTGAATGTTGAGGTCATCAA
CGAACGCGACGGTAGTAATGAAATGGAGGAAAACCACGGCGATCTGCCCAAAGTGGAGAAACTGTACGTC
TATCGGACCACAGCTGGCGCACGAGATGACGCTCCCAATTTCGTGAAAATTCTGGGCAAGCCCATCCCCA
ACCCCCTGCTGGGCCTGGACAGCACCTGACCCGGGTAAGCGGCCTCAGGTGCAGGCTGCCTATCAGAAGG
TGGTGGCTGGTGTGGCCAATGCCCTGGCTCACAAATACCACTGAGATCTTTTTCCCTCTGCCAAAAATTA
TGGGGACATCATGAAGCCCCTTGAGCATCTGACTTCTGGCTAATAAAGGAAATTTATTTTCATTGCAATA
GTGTGTTGGAATTTTTTGTGTCTCTCACTCGGAAGGACATATGGGAGGGCAAATCATTTAAAACATCAGA
ATGAGTATTTGGTTTAGAGTTTGGCAACATATGCCCATATGCTGGCTGCCATGAACAAAGGTTGGCTATA
AAGAGGTCATCAGTATATGAAACAGCCCCCTGCTGTCCATTCCTTATTCCATAGAAAAGCCTTGACTTGA
GGTTAGATTTTTTTTATATTTTGTTTTGTGTTATTTTTTTCTTTAACATCCCTAAAATTTTCCTTACATG
TTTTACTAGCCAGATTTTTCCTCCTCTCCTGACTACTCCCAGTCATAGCTGTCCCTCTTCTCTTATGGAG
ATCCCTCGACCTGCAGCCCAAGCTTGGCGTAATCATGGTCATAGCTGTTTCCTGTGTGAAATTGTTATCC
GCTCACAATTCCACACAACATACGAGCCGGAAGCATAAAGTGTAAAGCCTGGGGTGCCTAATGAGTGAGC
TAACTCACATTAATTGCGTTGCGCTCACTGCCCGCTTTCCAGTCGGGAAACCTGTCGTGCCAGCGGATCA
ATTCCGAAGTTCCTATTCTCTAGAAAGTATAGGAACTTCAGGTCTGAAGAGGAGTTTACGTCCAGCCAAG
CTAGCTTGGCTGCAGGTCGTCGAAATTCTACCGGGTAGGGGAGGCGCTTTTCCCAAGGCAGTCTGGAGCA
TGCGCTTTAGCAGCCCCGCTGGGCACTTGGCGCTACACAAGTGGCCTCTGGCCTCGCACACATTCCACAT
CCACCGGTAGGCGCCAACCGGCTCCGTTCTTTGGTGGCCCCTTCGCGCCACCTTCTACTCCTCCCCTAGT
CAGGAAGTTCCCCCCCGCCCCGCAGCTCGCGTCGTGCAGGACGTGACAAATGGAAGTAGCACGTCTCACT
AGTCTCGTGCAGATGGACAGCACCGCTGAGCAATGGAAGCGGGTAGGCCTTTGGGGCAGCGGCCAATAGC
AGCTTTGCTCCTTCGCTTTCTGGGCTCAGAGGCTGGGAAGGGGTGGGTCCGGGGGCGGGCTCAGGGGCGG
GCTCAGGGGCGGGGCGGGCGCCCGAAGGTCCTCCGGAGGCCCGGCATTCTGCACGCTTCAAAAGCGCACG
TCTGCCGCGCTGTTCTCCTCTTCCTCATCTCCGGGCCTTTCGACCTGCAGCCTGTTGACAATTAATCATC
GGCATAGTATATCGGCATAGTATAATACGACAAGGTGAGGAACTAAACCATGGGATCGGCCATTGAACAA
GATGGATTGCACGCAGGTTCTCCGGCCGCTTGGGTGGAGAGGCTATTCGGCTATGACTGGGCACAACAGA
CAATCGGCTGCTCTGATGCCGCCGTGTTCCGGCTGTCAGCGCAGGGGCGCCCGGTTCTTTTTGTCAAGAC
CGACCTGTCCGGTGCCCTGAATGAACTGCAGGACGAGGCAGCGCGGCTATCGTGGCTGGCCACGACGGGC
GTTCCTTGCGCAGCTGTGCTCGACGTTGTCACTGAAGCGGGAAGGGACTGGCTGCTATTGGGCGAAGTGC
CGGGGCAGGATCTCCTGTCATCTCACCTTGCTCCTGCCGAGAAAGTATCCATCATGGCTGATGCAATGCG
GCGGCTGCATACGCTTGATCCGGCTACCTGCCCATTCGACCACCAAGCGAAACATCGCATCGAGCGAGCA
CGTACTCGGATGGAAGCCGGTCTTGTCGATCAGGATGATCTGGACGAAGAGCATCAGGGGCTCGCGCCAG
CCGAACTGTTCGCCAGGCTCAAGGCGCGCATGCCCGACGGCGATGATCTCGTCGTGACCCATGGCGATGC
CTGCTTGCCGAATATCATGGTGGAAAATGGCCGCTTTTCTGGATTCATCGACTGTGGCCGGCTGGGTGTG
GCGGACCGCTATCAGGACATAGCGTTGGCTACCCGTGATATTGCTGAAGAGCTTGGCGGCGAATGGGCTG
ACCGCTTCCTCGTGCTTTACGGTATCGCCGCTCCCGATTCGCAGCGCATCGCCTTCTATCGCCTTCTTGA
CGAGTTCTTCTGAGGGGATCAATTCTCTAGAGCTCGCTGATCAGCCTCGACTGTGCCTTCTAGTTGCCAG
CCATCTGTTGTTTGCCCCTCCCCCGTGCCTTCCTTGACCCTGGAAGGTGCCACTCCCACTGTCCTTTCCT
AATAAAATGAGGAAATTGCATCGCATTGTCTGAGTAGGTGTCATTCTATTCTGGGGGGTGGGGTGGGGCA
GGACAGCAAGGGGGAGGATTGGGAAGACAATAGCAGGCATGCTGGGGATGCGGTGGGCTCTATGGCTTCT
GAGGCGGAAAGAACCAGCTGGGGCTCGACTAGAGCTTGCGGAACCCTTCGAAGTTCCTATTCTCTAGAAA
GTATAGGAACTTCATCAGTCAGGTACATAATGGATCCGGAAGAGGGGGAAGGGATTCTCCCAGGCCCAGG
GCGGTCCTCAGAAGCCAGGAGGCAGCAGAGAACTCCCAGAAAGGTATTGCAACACTCCCCTCCCCCCTCC
GGAGAAGGGTGCGGCCTTCTCCCCGCCTACTCCACTGCAGCTCCCTTACTGATAACAACTCAGAGCGACT
TTGGGAGAGCAAGTGCTTCCTGCCTCCAAAACAGCCCAACTGAGCCCTCGCTCCTTCCCTCCACTCCCCG
GAGTGCGCGATGGAGGTCTGGCTCAGCACGCCCCTCTTGAGGCAACTCAAGTCGGAAACGTGCTTGCACC
CGCCCCGCAGCCGCTCAGCCCTACTGCCCGTCCCCGCCCCCAGCGCGCGCTTCCTGCCACGTTGCGCAGG
GGCGCGCGGCCAGACTCTGCGGCGCGGGGCCGAGGGGAGGGCCGGAACCTGGGAGCGCCTCCTCGCCGCC
CCCGCTGGCCGGCGGATGGACTCAACTTGCACGAACACGAGCCAATGGCAAGGGCCAGTTTTCTGGGCCC
CGAGAGCCAATCAGACGACGAGGCCCGGCCGGCGGCGGGTAAAACGACTCCCCCAGAGGAAGGGGAGGGT
GGGCGGCCGCTCGCGCGCGAGCTACTTTCGCTGACCCTCCCTCCCCTCCCCCGCCCCGCCAGAGGCCGAC
CGCGCCCGCACGTCCAGCTCGCCTCACCCCACCTACCTCCCGCCCCACCCAGTGGGCAGAGCGAGGCTGC
CGGCGGCTGCGCACTCCGGCTGCCGTTAACTGGCGGCCGCCACCGCGGTGGAGCTCCAGCTTTTGTTCCC
TTTAGTGAGGGTTAATTTCGAGCTTGGCGTAATCATGGTCATAGCTGTTTCCTGTGTGAAATTGTTATCC
GCTCACAATTCCACACAACATACGAGCCGGAAGCATAAAGTGTAAAGCCTGGGGTGCCTAATGAGTGAGC
TAACTCACATTAATTGCGTTGCGCTCACTGCCCGCTTTCCAGTCGGGAAACCTGTCGTGCCAGCTGCATT
AATGAATCGGCCAACGCGCGGGGAGAGGCGGTTTGCGTATTGGGCGCTCTTCCGCTTCCTCGCTCACTGA
CTCGCTGCGCTCGGTCGTTCGGCTGCGGCGAGCGGTATCAGCTCACTCAAAGGCGGTAATACGGTTATCC
ACAGAATCAGGGGATAACGCAGGAAAGAACATGTGAGCAAAAGGCCAGCAAAAGGCCAGGAACCGTAAAA
AGGCCGCGTTGCTGGCGTTTTTCCATAGGCTCCGCCCCCCTGACGAGCATCACAAAAATCGACGCTCAAG
TCAGAGGTGGCGAAACCCGACAGGACTATAAAGATACCAGGCGTTTCCCCCTGGAAGCTCCCTCGTGCGC
TCTCCTGTTCCGACCCTGCCGCTTACCGGATACCTGTCCGCCTTTCTCCCTTCGGGAAGCGTGGCGCTTT
CTCATAGCTCACGCTGTAGGTATCTCAGTTCGGTGTAGGTCGTTCGCTCCAAGCTGGGCTGTGTGCACGA
ACCCCCCGTTCAGCCCGACCGCTGCGCCTTATCCGGTAACTATCGTCTTGAGTCCAACCCGGTAAGACAC
GACTTATCGCCACTGGCAGCAGCCACTGGTAACAGGATTAGCAGAGCGAGGTATGTAGGCGGTGCTACAG
AGTTCTTGAAGTGGTGGCCTAACTACGGCTACACTAGAAGAACAGTATTTGGTATCTGCGCTCTGCTGAA
GCCAGTTACCTTCGGAAAAAGAGTTGGTAGCTCTTGATCCGGCAAACAAACCACCGCTGGTAGCGGTGGT
TTTTTTGTTTGCAAGCAGCAGATTACGCGCAGAAAAAAAGGATCTCAAGAAGATCCTTTGATCTTTTCTA
CGGGGTCTGACGCTCAGTGGAACGAAAACTCACGTTAAGGGATTTTGGTCATGAGATTATCAAAAAGGAT
CTTCACCTAGATCCTTTTAAATTAAAAATGAAGTTTTAAATCAATCTAAAGTATATATGAGTAAACTTGG
TCTGACAGTTACCAATGCTTAATCAGTGAGGCACCTATCTCAGCGATCTGTCTATTTCGTTCATCCATAG
TTGCCTGACTCCCCGTCGTGTAGATAACTACGATACGGGAGGGCTTACCATCTGGCCCCAGTGCTGCAAT
GATACCGCGAGACCCACGCTCACCGGCTCCAGATTTATCAGCAATAAACCAGCCAGCCGGAAGGGCCGAG
CGCAGAAGTGGTCCTGCAACTTTATCCGCCTCCATCCAGTCTATTAATTGTTGCCGGGAAGCTAGAGTAA
GTAGTTCGCCAGTTAATAGTTTGCGCAACGTTGTTGCCATTGCTACAGGCATCGTGGTGTCACGCTCGTC
GTTTGGTATGGCTTCATTCAGCTCCGGTTCCCAACGATCAAGGCGAGTTACATGATCCCCCATGTTGTGC
AAAAAAGCGGTTAGCTCCTTCGGTCCTCCGATCGTTGTCAGAAGTAAGTTGGCCGCAGTGTTATCACTCA
TGGTTATGGCAGCACTGCATAATTCTCTTACTGTCATGCCATCCGTAAGATGCTTTTCTGTGACTGGTGA
GTACTCAACCAAGTCATTCTGAGAATAGTGTATGCGGCGACCGAGTTGCTCTTGCCCGGCGTCAATACGG
GATAATACCGCGCCACATAGCAGAACTTTAAAAGTGCTCATCATTGGAAAACGTTCTTCGGGGCGAAAAC
TCTCAAGGATCTTACCGCTGTTGAGATCCAGTTCGATGTAACCCACTCGTGCACCCAACTGATCTTCAGC
ATCTTTTACTTTCACCAGCGTTTCTGGGTGAGCAAAAACAGGAAGGCAAAATGCCGCAAAAAAGGGAATA
AGGGCGACACGGAAATGTTGAATACTCATACTCTTCCTTTTTCAATATTATTGAAGCATTTATCAGGGTT
ATTGTCTCATGAGCGGATACATATTTGAATGTATTTAGAAAAATAAACAAATAGGGGTTCCGCGCACATT
TCCCCGAAAAGTGCCACCTAAATTGTAAGCGTTAATATTTTGTTAAAATTCGCGTTAAATTTTTGTTAAA
TCAGCTCATTTTTTAACCAATAGGCCGAAATCGGCAAAATCCCTTATAAATCAAAAGAATAGACCGAGAT
AGGGT
[37 nt withheld, positions 9246-9282]
AAAGAACGTGGACTCCAACGTCAAAGG
[49 nt withheld, positions 9310-9358]
T
[91 nt withheld, positions 9360-9450]
G
[124 nt withheld, positions 9452-9575]
CCCATTCGCCATTCAGGCTGCGCAACTGTTGGGAAGGGCGATCGGTGCGGGCCTCTTCGCTATTACGCCA
GCTGGCGAAAGGGGGATGTGCTGCAAGGCGATTAAGTTGGGTAACGCCAGGGTTTTCCCAGTCACGACGT
TGTAAAACGACGGCCAGTGAATTGTAATACGACTCACTATAGGGCGAATTGGGTACCATAAATGGAGAAA
AAGGAGAGAGGCATTCATGGGAGTGGAAAGTTAAGCCTTAGGTTGGATTCTCAATACATCTATTGTTGTA
AAACTCCCTGGACTGAGAATAGGCCCAAATGTGGAACACCACCTGACGGGAGAGGTGATAGACACTGAAA
ATTAAGGATCAAGGCAAAGGATCAACAAAAAGTGTACTAAGGAGTTATAAAAGAACTGCAGTGTCGAGGC
CCCAGCTACAGCCTCGATTTGTGGTGTATGTAACTAATCTGTCTGGTTTCATGAGTCATCAGACTTCTAA
GATCAGGAAAGGGAAAATGCCAATGCTCTGTCTAGGGGTTGGATAAGCCAGTCTAATAAATGAAAATGGG
GCTAAAATGAGTGTTCTAAAATACCTTTTGATAAGGCTGCAGAAGGAGCGGGAGAAATGGATATGAAGTA
CTGGGCTCTTTAAAAATGATTAAAATTCTGCTTACATAGTCTAACTCGCGACACTGTAATTTCATACTGT
AGTAAGGATCTCAAGCAGGAGAGTATAAAACTCGGGTGAGCATGTCTTTAATCTACCTCGATGGAAAATA
CTCCGAGGCGGATCACAAGCAATAATAACCTGTAGTTTTGCTGCATAAAACCCCAGATGACTACCTATCC
TCCCATTTTCCTTATTTGCCCCTATTAAAAAACTTCCCGACAAAACCGAAAATCTGTGGGAAGTCTTGTC
CCTCCAATTTTACACCTGTTCAATTCCCCTGCAGGACAACGCCCACACACCAGGTTAGCCTTTAAGCCTC
TCGAGGTC
